Addgene plasmid #220304: GFP-Bcl-2-G128L-A131L-T132L
Purpose: mammalian expression of Bcl-2-G128L-A131L-T132L tagged with GFP
Depositing lab: Xinlai Cheng. Depositing organization: Buchmann Institute for Molecular Life Sciences. Publication: Thalidomide derivatives degrade BCL-2 by reprogramming the binding surface of CRBN. Wang J, Heinz M, Han K, Shah VJ, Hasselbeck S, Schwalm MP, Rathore R, Hummer G, Zhou J, Dikic I, Cheng X. Cell Reports Physical Science, Volume 5, Issue 5, 101960 10.1016/j.xcrp.2024.101960.
Backbone
  Vector backbone: pEMD-C1
  Backbone size w/o insert (bp): 4702
  Vector type: Mammalian Expression
  Selectable markers: Neomycin (select with G418)
Growth in bacteria
  Bacterial resistance: Kanamycin, 50 μg/mL
  Growth temperature: 37°C
  Growth strain: DH5alpha
  Copy number: High Copy
Gene/Insert
  Gene/Insert name: Bcl2
  Species: H. sapiens (human)
  Insert size (bp): 720
  Mutation: G128L-A131L-T132L
  Entrez Gene: BCL2 (a.k.a. Bcl-2, PPP1R50)
  Promoter: CMV
  Tag / fusion protein: Emerald GFP (N terminal on backbone)
  Cloning method: Restriction Enzyme; 5′ cloning site unknown (unknown if destroyed)
Terms and licenses: Academic/Nonprofit Terms; Industry Terms: Not Available to Industry
How to cite: GFP-Bcl-2-G128L-A131L-T132L was a gift from Xinlai Cheng (Addgene plasmid # 220304 ; http://n2t.net/addgene:220304 ; RRID:Addgene_220304)
