[The description below was written by a language model from this plasmid's Addgene catalogue record and pLannotate feature annotations shown in this document.]
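Description:
GFP-Bcl-2-G128L-A131L-T132L is a mammalian expression plasmid built on the pEMD-C1 backbone, a C1-style fluorescent-protein fusion vector, and the sequenced construct totals about 5.4 kb. It is maintained in E. coli through a high-copy ColE1/pUC-type origin and also carries an f1 phage origin. A single NeoR/KanR cassette (Tn5 aminoglycoside phosphotransferase) provides selection in both hosts. A bacterial bla-type promoter placed just upstream of the SV40 enhancer/early promoter drives it for kanamycin resistance in bacteria, while the SV40 promoter and an HSV TK polyadenylation signal allow G418 selection of transfected mammalian cells. The annotation software also flags short fragments of ble, bGH poly(A) and SV40 large T antigen. These appear to be partial matches within backbone sequence rather than functional elements.

The payload is a fusion protein expressed from the human cytomegalovirus immediate-early enhancer and promoter and terminated by the SV40 poly(A) signal. Emerald GFP, a rapidly maturing green variant derived from Aequorea victoria, sits at the N terminus and is followed after a short linker by the roughly 720 bp human BCL2 coding sequence. A remnant of the multiple cloning site lies downstream. BCL2 is an anti-apoptotic regulator of mitochondrial membrane permeability, and this version carries three leucine substitutions: G128L, A131L and T132L. The record does not state what these mutations do. The associated publication concerns thalidomide derivatives that degrade BCL-2 by reprogramming the binding surface of CRBN, so the mutant was presumably made to probe residues relevant to that process. The GFP tag lets the protein's level and localisation be followed by fluorescence in transfected cells.
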