Features (pLannotate 1.2.2; 15 found; start..end, strand, type, name):
     68..371     +  enhancer       CMV enhancer: human cytomegalovirus immediate early enhancer
    372..575     +  promoter       CMV promoter: human cytomegalovirus (CMV) immediate early promoter
    611..1327    +  CDS            Emerald: Emerald is a basic (constitutively fluorescent) green fluorescent protein published in 1998, derived from Aequorea victoria. It is reported to be a very rapidly-maturing weak dimer.
   1337..2053    +  CDS            BCL2: BCL2_HUMAN - Experimental evidence at protein level: Swiss-Prot protein existence level 1. Suppresses apoptosis in a variety of cell systems including factor-dependent lymphohematopoietic and neural cells. Regulates cell death by controlling the mitochondrial membrane permeability. Appears to function in a feedback loop system with caspases. Inhibits caspase activity either by preventing the release of cytochrome c from the mitochondria and/or by binding to the apoptosis-activating factor (APAF-1). May attenuate inflammation by impairing NLRP1-inflammasome activation, hence CASP1 activation an
   2057..2093    +  misc_feature   MCS (fragment): multiple cloning site
   2110..2194    +  CDS            large T antigen (fragment): large T antigen from SV40 (simian virus 40)
   2217..2338    +  polyA_signal   SV40 poly(A) signal: SV40 polyadenylation signal
   2372..2800    -  rep_origin     f1 ori (sequence partly withheld): f1 bacteriophage origin of replication; arrow indicates direction of (+) strand synthesis
   2827..2931    +  promoter       AmpR promoter: bla
   2933..3290    +  promoter       SV40 promoter: SV40 enhancer and early promoter
   3325..4119    +  CDS            NeoR/KanR: aminoglycoside phosphotransferase from Tn5; aph(3')-II (or nptII); confers resistance to neomycin, kanamycin, and G418 (Geneticin®)
   4140..4292    +  CDS            ble (fragment): BLE_KLEPN - Experimental evidence at protein level: Swiss-Prot protein existence level 1. Binding protein with a strong affinity to the bleomycin family of antibiotics. Binds to CL990; an antimitotic-antibiotic compound. From Klebsiella pneumoniae.
   4351..4398    +  polyA_signal   HSV TK poly(A) signal: herpes simplex virus thymidine kinase polyadenylation signal (Cole and Stacy, 1985)
   4489..4505    -  polyA_signal   bGH poly(A) signal (fragment): bovine growth hormone polyadenylation signal
   4727..5315    +  rep_origin     ori: high-copy-number ColE1/pMB1/pBR322/pUC origin of replication
>Addgene plasmid #220304 | GFP-Bcl-2-G128L-A131L-T132L | addgene full sequence | sequence record 436530 | Addgene NGS Result
CATGCATTAGTTATTAATAGTAATCAATTACGGGGTCATTAGTTCATAGCCCATATATGGAGTTCCGCGT
TACATAACTTACGGTAAATGGCCCGCCTGGCTGACCGCCCAACGACCCCCGCCCATTGACGTCAATAATG
ACGTATGTTCCCATAGTAACGCCAATAGGGACTTTCCATTGACGTCAATGGGTGGAGTATTTACGGTAAA
CTGCCCACTTGGCAGTACATCAAGTGTATCATATGCCAAGTACGCCCCCTATTGACGTCAATGACGGTAA
ATGGCCCGCCTGGCATTATGCCCAGTACATGACCTTATGGGACTTTCCTACTTGGCAGTACATCTACGTA
TTAGTCATCGCTATTACCATGGTGATGCGGTTTTGGCAGTACATCAATGGGCGTGGATAGCGGTTTGACT
CACGGGGATTTCCAAGTCTCCACCCCATTGACGTCAATGGGAGTTTGTTTTGGCACCAAAATCAACGGGA
CTTTCCAAAATGTCGTAACAACTCCGCCCCATTGACGCAAATGGGCGGTAGGCGTGTACGGTGGGAGGTC
TATATAAGCAGAGCTGGTTTAGTGAACCGTCAGATCCGCTAGCCGCCACCATGGTGAGCAAGGGCGAGGA
GCTGTTCACCGGGGTGGTGCCCATCCTGGTCGAGCTGGACGGCGACGTAAACGGCCACAAGTTCAGCGTG
TCCGGCGAGGGCGAGGGCGATGCCACCTACGGCAAGCTGACCCTGAAGTTCATCTGCACCACCGGCAAGC
TGCCCGTGCCCTGGCCCACCCTCGTGACCACCTTGACCTACGGCGTGCAGTGCTTCGCCCGCTACCCCGA
CCACATGAAGCAGCACGACTTCTTCAAGTCCGCCATGCCCGAAGGCTACGTCCAGGAGCGCACCATCTTC
TTCAAGGACGACGGCAACTACAAGACCCGCGCCGAGGTGAAGTTCGAGGGCGACACCCTGGTGAACCGCA
TCGAGCTGAAGGGCATCGACTTCAAGGAGGACGGCAACATCCTGGGGCACAAGCTGGAGTACAACTACAA
CAGCCACAAGGTCTATATCACCGCCGACAAGCAGAAGAACGGCATCAAGGTGAACTTCAAGACCCGCCAC
AACATCGAGGACGGCAGCGTGCAGCTCGCCGACCACTACCAGCAGAACACCCCCATCGGCGACGGCCCCG
TGCTGCTGCCCGACAACCACTACCTGAGCACCCAGTCCGCCCTGAGCAAAGACCCCAACGAGAAGCGCGA
TCACATGGTCCTGCTGGAGTTCGTGACCGCCGCCGGGATCACTCTCGGCATGGACGAGCTGTACAAGCTC
AGATCTATGGCGCACGCTGGGAGAACGGGGTACGATAACCGGGAGATAGTGATGAAGTACATCCATTATA
AGCTGTCGCAGAGGGGCTACGAGTGGGATGCGGGAGATGTGGGCGCCGCGCCCCCGGGGGCCGCCCCCGC
ACCGGGCATCTTCTCCTCCCAGCCCGGGCACACGCCCCATCCAGCCGCATCCCGCGACCCGGTCGCCAGG
ACCTCGCCGCTGCAGACCCCGGCTGCCCCCGGCGCCGCCGCGGGGCCTGCGCTCAGCCCGGTGCCACCTG
TGGTCCACCTGACCCTCCGCCAGGCCGGCGACGACTTCTCCCGCCGCTACCGCCGCGACTTCGCCGAGAT
GTCCAGCCAGCTGCACCTGACGCCCTTCACCGCGCGGCTGCGCTTTCTGCTGGTGGTGGAGGAGCTCTTC
AGGGACGGGGTGAACTGGGGGAGGATTGTGGCCTTCTTTGAGTTCGGTGGGGTCATGTGTGTGGAGAGCG
TCAACCGGGAGATGTCGCCCCTGGTGGACAACATCGCCCTGTGGATGACTGAGTACCTGAACCGGCACCT
GCACACCTGGATCCAGGATAACGGAGGCTGGGATGCCTTTGTGGAACTGTACGGCCCCAGCATGCGGCCT
CTGTTTGATTTCTCCTGGCTGTCTCTGAAGACTCTGCTCAGTTTGGCCCTGGTGGGAGCTTGCATCACCC
TGGGTGCCTATCTGAGCCACAAGTGAGAATTCTGCAGTCGACGGTACCGCGGGCCCGGGATCCACCGGAT
CTAGATAACTGATCATAATCAGCCATACCACATTTGTAGAGGTTTTACTTGCTTTAAAAAACCTCCCACA
CCTCCCCCTGAACCTGAAACATAAAATGAATGCAATTGTTGTTGTTAACTTGTTTATTGCAGCTTATAAT
GGTTACAAATAAAGCAATAGCATCACAAATTTCACAAATAAAGCATTTTTTTCACTGCATTCTAGTTGTG
GTTTGTCCAAACTCATCAATGTATCTTAACGCGTAAATTGTAAGCGTTAATATTTTGTTAAAATTCGCGT
TAAATTTTTGTTAAATCAGCTCATTTTTTAACCAATAGGCCGAAATCGGCAAAATCCCTTATAAATCAAA
AGAATAGACCGAGATAGGGT
[37 nt withheld, positions 2471-2507]
AAAGAACGTGGACTCCAACGTCAAAGG
[49 nt withheld, positions 2535-2583]
T
[91 nt withheld, positions 2585-2675]
G
[124 nt withheld, positions 2677-2800]
CAGGTGGCACTTTTCGGGGAAATGTGCGCGGAACCCCTATTTGTTTATTTTTCTAAATACATTCAAATAT
GTATCCGCTCATGAGACAATAACCCTGATAAATGCTTCAATAATATTGAAAAAGGAAGAGTCCTGAGGCG
GAAAGAACCAGCTGTGGAATGTGTGTCAGTTAGGGTGTGGAAAGTCCCCAGGCTCCCCAGCAGGCAGAAG
TATGCAAAGCATGCATCTCAATTAGTCAGCAACCAGGTGTGGAAAGTCCCCAGGCTCCCCAGCAGGCAGA
AGTATGCAAAGCATGCATCTCAATTAGTCAGCAACCATAGTCCCGCCCCTAACTCCGCCCATCCCGCCCC
TAACTCCGCCCAGTTCCGCCCATTCTCCGCCCCATGGCTGACTAATTTTTTTTATTTATGCAGAGGCCGA
GGCCGCCTCGGCCTCTGAGCTATTCCAGAAGTAGTGAGGAGGCTTTTTTGGAGGCCTAGGCTTTTGCAAA
GATCGATCAAGAGACAGGATGAGGATCGTTTCGCATGATTGAACAAGATGGATTGCACGCAGGTTCTCCG
GCCGCTTGGGTGGAGAGGCTATTCGGCTATGACTGGGCACAACAGACAATCGGCTGCTCTGATGCCGCCG
TGTTCCGGCTGTCAGCGCAGGGGCGCCCGGTTCTTTTTGTCAAGACCGACCTGTCCGGTGCCCTGAATGA
ACTGCAAGACGAGGCAGCGCGGCTATCGTGGCTGGCCACGACGGGCGTTCCTTGCGCAGCTGTGCTCGAC
GTTGTCACTGAAGCGGGAAGGGACTGGCTGCTATTGGGCGAAGTGCCGGGGCAGGATCTCCTGTCATCTC
ACCTTGCTCCTGCCGAGAAAGTATCCATCATGGCTGATGCAATGCGGCGGCTGCATACGCTTGATCCGGC
TACCTGCCCATTCGACCACCAAGCGAAACATCGCATCGAGCGAGCACGTACTCGGATGGAAGCCGGTCTT
GTCGATCAGGATGATCTGGACGAAGAGCATCAGGGGCTCGCGCCAGCCGAACTGTTCGCCAGGCTCAAGG
CGAGCATGCCCGACGGCGAGGATCTCGTCGTGACCCATGGCGATGCCTGCTTGCCGAATATCATGGTGGA
AAATGGCCGCTTTTCTGGATTCATCGACTGTGGCCGGCTGGGTGTGGCGGACCGCTATCAGGACATAGCG
TTGGCTACCCGTGATATTGCTGAAGAGCTTGGCGGCGAATGGGCTGACCGCTTCCTCGTGCTTTACGGTA
TCGCCGCTCCCGATTCGCAGCGCATCGCCTTCTATCGCCTTCTTGACGAGTTCTTCTGAGCGGGACTCTG
GGGTTCGAAATGACCGACCAAGCGACGCCCAACCTGCCATCACGAGATTTCGATTCCACCGCCGCCTTCT
ATGAAAGGTTGGGCTTCGGAATCGTTTTCCGGGACGCCGGCTGGATGATCCTCCAGCGCGGGGATCTCAT
GCTGGAGTTCTTCGCCCACCCTAGGGGGAGGCTAACTGAAACACGGAAGGAGACAATACCGGAAGGAACC
CGCGCTATGACGGCAATAAAAAGACAGAATAAAACGCACGGTGTTGGGTCGTTTGTTCATAAACGCGGGG
TTCGGTCCCAGGGCTGGCACTCTGTCGATACCCCACCGAGACCCCATTGGGGCCAATACGCCCGCGTTTC
TTCCTTTTCCCCACCCCACCCCCCAAGTTCGGGTGAAGGCCCAGGGCTCGCAGCCAACGTCGGGGCGGCA
GGCCCTGCCATAGCCTCAGGTTACTCATATATACTTTAGATTGATTTAAAACTTCATTTTTAATTTAAAA
GGATCTAGGTGAAGATCCTTTTTGATAATCTCATGACCAAAATCCCTTAACGTGAGTTTTCGTTCCACTG
AGCGTCAGACCCCGTAGAAAAGATCAAAGGATCTTCTTGAGATCCTTTTTTTCTGCGCGTAATCTGCTGC
TTGCAAACAAAAAAACCACCGCTACCAGCGGTGGTTTGTTTGCCGGATCAAGAGCTACCAACTCTTTTTC
CGAAGGTAACTGGCTTCAGCAGAGCGCAGATACCAAATACTGTTCTTCTAGTGTAGCCGTAGTTAGGCCA
CCACTTCAAGAACTCTGTAGCACCGCCTACATACCTCGCTCTGCTAATCCTGTTACCAGTGGCTGCTGCC
AGTGGCGATAAGTCGTGTCTTACCGGGTTGGACTCAAGACGATAGTTACCGGATAAGGCGCAGCGGTCGG
GCTGAACGGGGGGTTCGTGCACACAGCCCAGCTTGGAGCGAACGACCTACACCGAACTGAGATACCTACA
GCGTGAGCTATGAGAAAGCGCCACGCTTCCCGAAGGGAGAAAGGCGGACAGGTATCCGGTAAGCGGCAGG
GTCGGAACAGGAGAGCGCACGAGGGAGCTTCCAGGGGGAAACGCCTGGTATCTTTATAGTCCTGTCGGGT
TTCGCCACCTCTGACTTGAGCGTCGATTTTTGTGATGCTCGTCAGGGGGGCGGAGCCTATGGAAAAACGC
CAGCAACGCGGCCTTTTTACGGTTCCTGGCCTTTTGCTGGCCTTTTGCTCACATGTTCTTTCCTGCGTTA
TCCCCTGATTCTGTGGATAACCGTATTACCGC
